>Addgene plasmid #238986 | pVeBtA1 | addgene full sequence | sequence record 473928 | Addgene NGS Result
GACGGATCGGGAGATCTCCCGATCCCCTATGGTGCACTCTCAGTACAATCTGCTCTGATGCCGCATAGTT
AAGCCAGTATCTGCTCCCTGCTTGTGTGTTGGAGGTCGCTGAGTAGTGCGCGAGCAAAATTTAAGCTACA
ACAAGGCAAGGCTTGACCGACAATTGCATGAAGAATCTGCTTAGGGTTAGGCGTTTTGCGCTGCTTCGCG
ATGTACGGGCCAGATATACGCGTTGACATTGATTATTGACTAGTTATTAATAGTAATCAATTACGGGGTC
ATTAGTTCATAGCCCATATATGGAGTTCCGCGTTACATAACTTACGGTAAATGGCCCGCCTGGCTGACCG
CCCAACGACCCCCGCCCATTGACGTCAATAATGACGTATGTTCCCATAGTAACGCCAATAGGGACTTTCC
ATTGACGTCAATGGGTGGAGTATTTACGGTAAACTGCCCACTTGGCAGTACATCAAGTGTATCATATGCC
AAGTACGCCCCCTATTGACGTCAATGACGGTAAATGGCCCGCCTGGCATTATGCCCAGTACATGACCTTA
TGGGACTTTCCTACTTGGCAGTACATCTACGTATTAGTCATCGCTATTACCATGGTGATGCGGTTTTGGC
AGTACATCAATGGGCGTGGATAGCGGTTTGACTCACGGGGATTTCCAAGTCTCCACCCCATTGACGTCAA
TGGGAGTTTGTTTTGGCACCAAAATCAACGGGACTTTCCAAAATGTCGTAACAACTCCGCCCCATTGACG
CAAATGGGCGGTAGGCGTGTACGGTGGGAGGTCTATATAAGCAGAGCTCTCTGGCTAACTAGAGAACCCA
CTGCTTACTGGCTTATCGAAATTAATACGACTCACTATAGGGAGACCCAAGCTGGAATTCGCGATCGCGG
CCACGATGGTGAGCAAGGGCGAGGAGCTGTTCACCGGGGTGGTGCCCATCCTGGTCGAGCTGGACGGCGA
CGTAAACGGCCACAAGTTCAGCGTGTCCGGCGAGGGCGAGGGCGATGCCACCTACGGCAAGCTGACCCTG
AAGCTGATCTGCACCACCGGCAAGCTGCCCGTGCCCTGGCCCACCCTCGTGACCACCCTGGGCTACGGCC
TGCAGTGCTTCGCCCGCTACCCCGACCACATGAAGCAGCACGACTTCTTCAAGTCCGCCATGCCCGAAGG
CTACGTCCAGGAGCGCACCATCTTCTTCAAGGACGACGGCAACTACAAGACCCGCGCCGAGGTGAAGTTC
GAGGGCGACACCCTGGTGAACCGCATCGAGCTGAAGGGCATCGACTTCAAGGAGGACGGCAACATCCTGG
GGCACAAGCTGGAGTACAACTACAACAGCCACAACGTCTATATCACCGCCGACAAGCAGAAGAACGGCAT
CAAGGCCAACTTCAAGATCCGCCACAACATCGAGGACGGCGGCGTGCAGCTCGCCGACCACTACCAGCAG
AACACCCCCATCGGCGACGGCCCCGTGCTGCTGCCCGACAACCACTACCTGAGCTACCAGTCCAAACTGA
GCAAAGACCCCAACGAGAAGCGCGATCACATGGTCCTGCTGGAGTTCGTGACCGCCGCCGGGATCACTCT
CGGCATGGACGAGCTGTACAAGTCCGGACTTAAGTCTCGGCGAGCGCTCGACTCCATGGGGAAGGCCAAT
AAGCCGGCGCCAAACCACGTCATCTTTAAAAAGATCTCCCGTGATAAATCGGTGACCATCTACCTAGGGA
AGAGAGATTACATAGACCACGTTGAACGAGTAGAGCCTGTGGATGGCGTCGTGCTGGTGGATCCTGAGCT
CGTGAAGGGCAAGAGAGTGTACGTGTCTCTCACGTGTGCCTTCCGCTACGGCCAGGAAGACATCGACGTC
ATGGGCCTCAGCTTCCGCAGGGACCTCTACTTCTCCCAGGTCCAGGTGTTCCCTCCCGTGGGGGCCTCGG
GCGCCACCACGCGTCTGCAGGAGAGCCTCATCAAGAAGCTGGGGGCCAACACCTACCCCTTCCTGCTCAC
GTTTCCTGACTACCTGCCCTGTTCGGTGATGCTTCAGCCAGCTCCGCAAGATGTGGGCAAGAGCTGTGGG
GTCGACTTTGAGATCAAAGCATTCGCCACGCACAGCACAGATGTGGAAGAGGACAAAATTCCCAAGAAGA
GCTCCGTACGTTTGCTCATCCGGAAGGTACAGCATGCGCCGCGGGATATGGGGCCCCAGCCCCGAGCCGA
GGCCTCCTGGCAGTTCTTCATGTCGGACAAGCCCCTGCGCCTCGCCGTCTCGCTCAGCAAAGAGATCTAT
TACCACGGGGAACCCATTCCTGTGACCGTGGCCGTGACCAACAGCACAGAGAAGACAGTGAAGAAGATTA
AAGTGCTAGTGGAGCAAGTGACCAACGTGGTTCTCTACTCCAGTGATTATTACATCAAGACGGTGGCTGC
GGAGGAAGCACAGGAAAAAGTGCCGCCAAACAGCTCGCTGACCAAGACGCTGACGCTGGTGCCCTTGCTG
GCCAACAACCGTGAGAGAAGGGGCATCGCTCTAGATGGGAAAATCAAGCACGAGGACACGAACCTGGCCT
CGAGCACCATCATAAAGGAGGGAATAGACAAGACCGTCATGGGGATACTAGTGTCTTACCAGATCAAGGT
GAAGCTCACGGTGTCAGGACTTCTGGGAGAGCTGACATCCAGTGAAGTGGCGACTGAGGTGCCGTTCCGC
CTCATGCATCCCCAGCCAGAGGACCCAGATACCGCCAAGGAAAGTTTTCAGGATGAAAATTTTGTTTTCG
AAGAGTTCGCGAGGCAAAATCTGAAAGATGCAGGAGAATATAAGGAAGAGAAGACAGACCAGGAGGCGGC
TATGGATGAAATCGATTAGCGGCCGCAAGCTTGGCCCTATTCTATAGTGTCACCTAAATGCTAGAGCTCG
CTGATCAGCCTCGACTGTGCCTTCTAGTTGCCAGCCATCTGTTGTTTGCCCCTCCCCCGTGCCTTCCTTG
ACCCTGGAAGGTGCCACTCCCACTGTCCTTTCCTAATAAAATGAGGAAATTGCATCGCATTGTCTGAGTA
GGTGTCATTCTATTCTGGGGGGTGGGGTGGGGCAGGACAGCAAGGGGGAGGATTGGGAAGACAATAGCAG
GCATGCTGGGGATGCGGTGGGCTCTATGGCTTCTGAGGCGGAAAGAACCAGCTGGGGCTCTAGGGGGTAT
CCCC
[124 nt withheld, positions 3225-3348]
C
[91 nt withheld, positions 3350-3440]
A
[49 nt withheld, positions 3442-3490]
CCTTTGACGTTGGAGTCCACGTTCTTT
[37 nt withheld, positions 3518-3554]
ACCCTATCTCGGTCTATTCTTTTGATTTATAAGGGATTTTGCCGATTTCGGCCTATTGGTTAAAAAATGA
GCTGATTTAACAAAAATTTAACGCGAATTAATTCTGTGGAATGTGTGTCAGTTAGGGTGTGGAAAGTCCC
CAGGCTCCCCAGCAGGCAGAAGTATGCAAAGCATGCATCTCAATTAGTCAGCAACCAGGTGTGGAAAGTC
CCCAGGCTCCCCAGCAGGCAGAAGTATGCAAAGCATGCATCTCAATTAGTCAGCAACCATAGTCCCGCCC
CTAACTCCGCCCATCCCGCCCCTAACTCCGCCCAGTTCCGCCCATTCTCCGCCCCATGGCTGACTAATTT
TTTTTATTTATGCAGAGGCCGAGGCCGCCTCTGCCTCTGAGCTATTCCAGAAGTAGTGAGGAGGCTTTTT
TGGAGGCCTAGGCTTTTGCAAAAAGCTCCCGGGAGCTTGTATATCCATTTTCGGATCTGATCAAGAGACA
GGATGAGGATCGTTTCGCATGATTGAACAAGATGGATTGCACGCAGGTTCTCCGGCCGCTTGGGTGGAGA
GGCTATTCGGCTATGACTGGGCACAACAGACAATCGGCTGCTCTGATGCCGCCGTGTTCCGGCTGTCAGC
GCAGGGGCGCCCGGTTCTTTTTGTCAAGACCGACCTGTCCGGTGCCCTGAATGAACTGCAGGACGAGGCA
GCGCGGCTATCGTGGCTGGCCACGACGGGCGTTCCTTGCGCAGCTGTGCTCGACGTTGTCACTGAAGCGG
GAAGGGACTGGCTGCTATTGGGCGAAGTGCCGGGGCAGGATCTCCTGTCATCTCACCTTGCTCCTGCCGA
GAAAGTATCCATCATGGCTGATGCAATGCGGCGGCTGCATACGCTTGATCCGGCTACCTGCCCATTCGAC
CACCAAGCGAAACATCGCATCGAGCGAGCACGTACTCGGATGGAAGCCGGTCTTGTCGATCAGGATGATC
TGGACGAAGAGCATCAGGGGCTCGCGCCAGCCGAACTGTTCGCCAGGCTCAAGGCGCGCATGCCCGACGG
CGAGGATCTCGTCGTGACCCATGGCGATGCCTGCTTGCCGAATATCATGGTGGAAAATGGCCGCTTTTCT
GGATTCATCGACTGTGGCCGGCTGGGTGTGGCGGACCGCTATCAGGACATAGCGTTGGCTACCCGTGATA
TTGCTGAAGAGCTTGGCGGCGAATGGGCTGACCGCTTCCTCGTGCTTTACGGTATCGCCGCTCCCGATTC
GCAGCGCATCGCCTTCTATCGCCTTCTTGACGAGTTCTTCTGAGCGGGACTCTGGGGTTCGAAATGACCG
ACCAAGCGACGCCCAACCTGCCATCACGAGATTTCGATTCCACCGCCGCCTTCTATGAAAGGTTGGGCTT
CGGAATCGTTTTCCGGGACGCCGGCTGGATGATCCTCCAGCGCGGGGATCTCATGCTGGAGTTCTTCGCC
CACCCCAACTTGTTTATTGCAGCTTATAATGGTTACAAATAAAGCAATAGCATCACAAATTTCACAAATA
AAGCATTTTTTTCACTGCATTCTAGTTGTGGTTTGTCCAAACTCATCAATGTATCTTATCATGTCTGTAT
ACCGTCGACCTCTAGCTAGAGCTTGGCGTAATCATGGTCATAGCTGTTTCCTGTGTGAAATTGTTATCCG
CTCACAATTCCACACAACATACGAGCCGGAAGCATAAAGTGTAAAGCCTGGGGTGCCTAATGAGTGAGCT
AACTCACATTAATTGCGTTGCGCTCACTGCCCGCTTTCCAGTCGGGAAACCTGTCGTGCCAGCTGCATTA
ATGAATCGGCCAACGCGCGGGGAGAGGCGGTTTGCGTATTGGGCGCTCTTCCGCTTCCTCGCTCACTGAC
TCGCTGCGCTCGGTCGTTCGGCTGCGGCGAGCGGTATCAGCTCACTCAAAGGCGGTAATACGGTTATCCA
CAGAATCAGGGGATAACGCAGGAAAGAACATGTGAGCAAAAGGCCAGCAAAAGGCCAGGAACCGTAAAAA
GGCCGCGTTGCTGGCGTTTTTCCATAGGCTCCGCCCCCCTGACGAGCATCACAAAAATCGACGCTCAAGT
CAGAGGTGGCGAAACCCGACAGGACTATAAAGATACCAGGCGTTTCCCCCTGGAAGCTCCCTCGTGCGCT
CTCCTGTTCCGACCCTGCCGCTTACCGGATACCTGTCCGCCTTTCTCCCTTCGGGAAGCGTGGCGCTTTC
TCATAGCTCACGCTGTAGGTATCTCAGTTCGGTGTAGGTCGTTCGCTCCAAGCTGGGCTGTGTGCACGAA
CCCCCCGTTCAGCCCGACCGCTGCGCCTTATCCGGTAACTATCGTCTTGAGTCCAACCCGGTAAGACACG
ACTTATCGCCACTGGCAGCAGCCACTGGTAACAGGATTAGCAGAGCGAGGTATGTAGGCGGTGCTACAGA
GTTCTTGAAGTGGTGGCCTAACTACGGCTACACTAGAAGAACAGTATTTGGTATCTGCGCTCTGCTGAAG
CCAGTTACCTTCGGAAAAAGAGTTGGTAGCTCTTGATCCGGCAAACAAACCACCGCTGGTAGCGGTGGTT
TTTTTGTTTGCAAGCAGCAGATTACGCGCAGAAAAAAAGGATCTCAAGAAGATCCTTTGATCTTTTCTAC
GGGGTCTGACGCTCAGTGGAACGAAAACTCACGTTAAGGGATTTTGGTCATGAGATTATCAAAAAGGATC
TTCACCTAGATCCTTTTAAATTAAAAATGAAGTTTTAAATCAATCTAAAGTATATATGAGTAAACTTGGT
CTGACAGTTACCAATGCTTAATCAGTGAGGCACCTATCTCAGCGATCTGTCTATTTCGTTCATCCATAGT
TGCCTGACTCCCCGTCGTGTAGATAACTACGATACGGGAGGGCTTACCATCTGGCCCCAGTGCTGCAATG
ATACCGCGAGACCCACGCTCACCGGCTCCAGATTTATCAGCAATAAACCAGCCAGCCGGAAGGGCCGAGC
GCAGAAGTGGTCCTGCAACTTTATCCGCCTCCATCCAGTCTATTAATTGTTGCCGGGAAGCTAGAGTAAG
TAGTTCGCCAGTTAATAGTTTGCGCAACGTTGTTGCCATTGCTACAGGCATCGTGGTGTCACGCTCGTCG
TTTGGTATGGCTTCATTCAGCTCCGGTTCCCAACGATCAAGGCGAGTTACATGATCCCCCATGTTGTGCA
AAAAAGCGGTTAGCTCCTTCGGTCCTCCGATCGTTGTCAGAAGTAAGTTGGCCGCAGTGTTATCACTCAT
GGTTATGGCAGCACTGCATAATTCTCTTACTGTCATGCCATCCGTAAGATGCTTTTCTGTGACTGGTGAG
TACTCAACCAAGTCATTCTGAGAATAGTGTATGCGGCGACCGAGTTGCTCTTGCCCGGCGTCAATACGGG
ATAATACCGCGCCACATAGCAGAACTTTAAAAGTGCTCATCATTGGAAAACGTTCTTCGGGGCGAAAACT
CTCAAGGATCTTACCGCTGTTGAGATCCAGTTCGATGTAACCCACTCGTGCACCCAACTGATCTTCAGCA
TCTTTTACTTTCACCAGCGTTTCTGGGTGAGCAAAAACAGGAAGGCAAAATGCCGCAAAAAAGGGAATAA
GGGCGACACGGAAATGTTGAATACTCATACTCTTCCTTTTTCAATATTATTGAAGCATTTATCAGGGTTA
TTGTCTCATGAGCGGATACATATTTGAATGTATTTAGAAAAATAAACAAATAGGGGTTCCGCGCACATTT
CCCCGAAAAGTGCCACCTGACGTC
Features (pLannotate 1.2.2; 22 found; start..end, strand, type, name):
     28..80      -  misc_feature   bom (fragment): basis of mobility region from pBR322
    235..614     +  enhancer       CMV enhancer: human cytomegalovirus immediate early enhancer
    615..818     +  promoter       CMV promoter: human cytomegalovirus (CMV) immediate early promoter
    814..847     +  LTR            5' LTR (truncated) (fragment): truncated 5' long terminal repeat (LTR) from HIV-1
    863..881     +  promoter       T7 promoter: promoter for bacteriophage T7 RNA polymerase
    916..1632    +  CDS            mVenus: mVenus is a basic (constitutively fluorescent) yellow fluorescent protein published in 2006, derived from Aequorea victoria. It is reported to be a rapidly-maturing monomer with moderate acid sensitivity.
   1672..2880    +  CDS            SAG: ARRS_BOVIN - Experimental evidence at protein level: Swiss-Prot protein existence level 1. Binds to photoactivated, phosphorylated RHO and terminates RHO signaling via G-proteins by competing with G-proteins for the same binding site on RHO (PubMed:8003967, PubMed:25205354). May play a role in preventing light-dependent degeneration of retinal photoreceptor cells (By similarity). From Bos taurus (Bovine).
   2911..2929    -  promoter       SP6 promoter: promoter for bacteriophage SP6 RNA polymerase
   2955..3179    +  polyA_signal   bGH poly(A) signal: bovine growth hormone polyadenylation signal
   3183..3204    +  promoter       SV40 promoter (fragment): SV40 enhancer and early promoter
   3225..3653    +  rep_origin     f1 ori (sequence partly withheld): f1 bacteriophage origin of replication; arrow indicates direction of (+) strand synthesis
   3667..3996    +  promoter       SV40 promoter: SV40 enhancer and early promoter
   4063..4854    +  CDS            neo: KKA2_KLEPN - Also known as kan, nptII. Experimental evidence at protein level: Swiss-Prot protein existence level 1. Resistance to kanamycin, neomycin, paromomycin, ribostamycin, butirosin and gentamicin B. From Klebsiella pneumoniae.
   4878..5036    +  CDS            ble (fragment): BLE_KLEPN - Experimental evidence at protein level: Swiss-Prot protein existence level 1. Binding protein with a strong affinity to the bleomycin family of antibiotics. Binds to CL990; an antimitotic-antibiotic compound. From Klebsiella pneumoniae.
   5031..5152    +  polyA_signal   SV40 poly(A) signal: SV40 polyadenylation signal
   5225..5241    -  protein_bind   lac operator: The lac repressor binds to the lac operator to inhibit transcription in E. coli. This inhibition can be relieved by adding lactose or isopropyl-β-D-thiogalactopyranoside (IPTG). lac repressor encoded by lacI
   5249..5279    -  promoter       lac promoter: promoter for the E. coli lac operon
   5294..5315    -  protein_bind   CAP binding site: CAP binding activates transcription in the presence of cAMP. E. coli catabolite activator protein
   5328..5420    -  CDS            lacI (fragment): lac repressor; lacI; The lac repressor binds to the lac operator to inhibit transcription in E. coli. This inhibition can be relieved by adding lactose or isopropyl-β-D-thiogalactopyranoside (IPTG).
   5603..6191    -  rep_origin     ori: high-copy-number ColE1/pMB1/pBR322/pUC origin of replication
   6362..7222    -  CDS            AmpR: β-lactamase; bla; confers resistance to ampicillin, carbenicillin, and related antibiotics
   7223..7327    -  promoter       AmpR promoter: bla
