[The description below was written by a language model from this plasmid's Addgene catalogue record and pLannotate feature annotations shown in this document.]
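Description:
pVeBtA1 is a mammalian expression plasmid built on the pcDNA3 backbone that produces bovine arrestin-1 (the SAG gene product, visual or rod arrestin) fused at its N-terminus to the yellow fluorescent protein Venus. The sequenced plasmid is about 7.4 kb. In bacteria it is maintained as a high-copy plasmid through a ColE1/pUC-type origin and selected with ampicillin via the β-lactamase gene and its own promoter. An f1 origin is also present, which in principle allows single-stranded DNA production. Short fragments annotated as bom, lac promoter/operator, lacI, ble and an HIV-1 LTR are backbone remnants or weak matches with no evident role in the design.

The expression cassette is driven by the human cytomegalovirus immediate-early enhancer and promoter. This is followed by the Venus coding sequence (annotated as mVenus), a short linker region, and the wild-type bovine arrestin-1 open reading frame, with transcription terminated by the bovine growth hormone polyadenylation signal. The record lists EcoRI and HindIII as the cloning sites. T7 and SP6 promoters flank the insert, as is standard in pcDNA3, and can serve for in vitro transcription or as sequencing primer sites. A separate SV40 early promoter drives the neomycin phosphotransferase gene with an SV40 poly(A) signal, permitting G418 selection of stably transfected mammalian cells.

The fluorescent fusion suits live-cell localisation and proximity-based assays of arrestin recruitment. The associated study examined how receptor-attached phosphates influence the binding of visual and non-visual arrestins to G protein-coupled receptors, but the record does not specify the assay format used.
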