Addgene plasmid #238986: pVeBtA1
Purpose: Mammalian expression of bovine arrestin-1 with Venus N-terminal fusion
Depositing lab: Vsevolod Gurevich. Publication: Role of receptor-attached phosphates in binding of visual and non-visual arrestins to G protein-coupled receptors. Gimenez LE, Kook S, Vishnivetskiy SA, Ahmed MR, Gurevich EV, Gurevich VV. J Biol Chem. 2012 Mar 16;287(12):9028-40. doi: 10.1074/jbc.M111.311803. Epub 2012 Jan 24. PubMed 22275358.
Backbone
  Vector backbone: pcDNA3
  Backbone manufacturer: ThermoFisher
  Backbone size w/o insert (bp): 5400
  Vector type: Mammalian Expression
Growth in bacteria
  Bacterial resistance: Ampicillin, 100 μg/mL
  Growth temperature: 37°C
  Growth strain: DH5alpha
  Copy number: High Copy
Gene/Insert
  Gene/Insert name: arrestin-1
  Species: B. taurus (bovine)
  Insert size (bp): 2000
  Mutation: none
  Entrez Gene: SAG (a.k.a. S-AG)
  Promoter: CMV
  Tag / fusion protein: Venus (N terminal on insert)
  Cloning method: Restriction Enzyme; 5′ cloning site Eco RI (unknown if destroyed); 3′ cloning site Hind III (unknown if destroyed)
Terms and licenses: Academic/Nonprofit Terms; Industry Terms: Not Available to Industry
How to cite: pVeBtA1 was a gift from Vsevolod Gurevich (Addgene plasmid # 238986 ; http://n2t.net/addgene:238986 ; RRID:Addgene_238986)
